>Addgene plasmid #68649 | pMpGWB321 | depositor full sequence | sequence record 121824 | pMpGWB321 sequence 14813 bps
TTTCACGCCCTTTTAAATATCCGATTATTCTAATAAACGCTCTTTTCTCTTAGGTTTACCCGCCAATATA
TCCTGTCAAACACTGATAGTTTAAACTGAAGGCGGGAAACGACAATCTGATCCAAGCTCAAGCTGCTCTA
GCATTCGCCATTCAGGCTGCGCAACTGTTGGGAAGGGCGATCGGTGCGGGCCTCTTCGCTATTACGCCAG
CTGGCGAAAGGGGGATGTGCTGCAAGGCGATTAAGTTGGGTAACGCCAGGGTTTTCCCAGTCACGACGTT
GTAAAACGACGGCCAGTGCCAAGCTTGGCCCGGGCAAATGAGTCACACACATTGTTGAGAGACATATCAA
AATAACTCAATTGTAAGGTAAGTTGATAGATTTCCCAGTTAAATGCATTATTTTAACAATATTTGTATCT
CAAATTTTCAAAATCATATCAAATTTGCAGATCTTGATGATGATTCACAACTCTGTCTTCGATTTTTGAT
TGTTAACGGGTATCGATATTTGGGTAACTTAAAAAGAATTTGCTAAAGATCTTAAAAAACAGATTAAAAA
AACCTTTCAAAATAGCTAATCCTTTAAATCCGTTTCACAATATAATGCTCATTGATGATAATCGAAAAGA
TTCCATTTTAAAGTGCATATAAATTGCTTAATTATCTCTTTCTGTCTCGTAATATTTTGTTCTCTCCTAT
TGGATCGGACCCGCATCTTCTCGATCAGTTCACTATACTAATATTTGGTCAACTTCAAGAGAGATTAGAA
CTTCGTTCTCCAAAGTGTAAAGGCCGACAAGCAGAAAAGGAAACTTCAATCAGAAGCCTTCTAGGTTTTC
CCGCGTCCCAAAAAGCGAAGGGAGGACGGGGAGGACGGTGAGGCCAGAAGAAGAAAGCAACAGTAAAATC
TCATGTGATTGCGTGCATGTCATGGATCTATGGGATGCTAGTCCACCGTTTGGAAGTATGTGCAGAAGGA
GAAAGGCGCGGGAGGCCAAAAGCGACTTCGGCCACCTCTCTACTTTCTAGAAAGTTTGCTCGCAGCTTGT
AATAAGCGCGGAAAAGGTACTCGAAAAACCGGAGCAATCGGTGTGGTATCAGCAGTCGGGTTCGCTAAAC
CTACGTCTTCTTATTTTGGAATGTTAAATTGAAAGGGCGTGCCGGCCCTAAGCACGGACGATGTGACAGA
CGGAGGAGTGTGAGCAATTCGGATGACGATGCTGGCCGGCAGTCACGACAAAGAGTCCGAAGGGGCATGG
ACAGGGCAATATATAAATGGAAAAGAGGCTTTGAATATTCCTAACCCTTCGTCGTCGGCCTCCCAACTTG
CCCTCGCATGCTGAATTGGCCGCCTATCTGCGAATGGCCGGCCGCCGACCCTAAGTCGCAATAACTTGAA
CGGAGCCGATGCAAAGTCCTTATCGAACGCTCGTTATTATAAACGGGGCAGACCTAGGTATTTAATTATA
TCAAAACCCTCCGCAATTTCGCTAATCATTCCCTAATTTCTTCTACTTTGGCGTCTAGTGCTGTGGTCGC
GCTTGCTCTCAAAGCTCGCTGGGAGGCAGTGGAGCGTCTGGCTTAAAATCGATCGCCGCAACCCTAGAGT
TCCTTTCACTTCTTTCTCTCTTGCGTGGAGAGCATCGACATCGAAGAGCTGCATCTTGTCTTCTGGTATG
CGCCTTGTGCCCTCGTCTCTGTACGTCGTTACGATTGCTCGATATTGTGATTGTCTAGACCTGAAACCCG
ACTGGAGCTTTTACGTGGTGTCGATTGGGGCCTCGAGCGAGTGATTTTTTAGGTTCGTTTTAGCCAAGTA
CATCCCACTTTGGTCAGTCCTGTTATCTCGGTAAGGTGTTCAGTTCGGTCTCTGGTGCGGAGGTGCCTCG
TAAGTTTCCTGCATGATAGATTTGTCTATCCTTGACTTGAAGAGGAGTCGAAGGTCAGCGAGGTTGGCTG
TGTGCTATGGACGTCGGTGCTCCTTGGTTCCGTGCTTCTATGGGTGTTGCCTCAACAGTATTGATGTGCC
TGCAGAAAGGTTGACTAGAGTTATCAACAAGTTTGTACAAAAAAGCTGAACGAGAAACGTAAAATGATAT
AAATATCAATATATTAAATTAGATTTTGCATAAAAAACAGACTACATAATACTGTAAAACACAACATATC
CAGTCACTATGGCGGCCCCTCGAGGGGCCGCATTAGGCACCCCAGGCTTTACACTTTATGCTTCCGGCTC
GTATAATGTGTGGATTTTGAGTTAGGATCCGGCGAGATTTTCAGGAGCTAAGGAAGCTAAAATGGAGAAA
AAAATCACTGGATATACCACCGTTGATATATCCCAATGGCATCGTAAAGAACATTTTGAGGCATTTCAGT
CAGTTGCTCAATGTACCTATAACCAGACCGTTCAGCTGGATATTACGGCCTTTTTAAAGACCGTAAAGAA
AAATAAGCACAAGTTTTATCCGGCCTTTATTCACATTCTTGCCCGCCTGATGAATGCTCATCCGGAATTC
CGTATGGCAATGAAAGACGGTGAGCTGGTGATATGGGATAGTGTTCACCCTTGTTACACCGTTTTCCATG
AGCAAACTGAAACGTTTTCATCGCTCTGGAGTGAATACCACGACGATTTCCGGCAGTTTCTACACATATA
TTCGCAAGATGTGGCGTGTTACGGTGAAAACCTGGCCTATTTCCCTAAAGGGTTTATTGAGAATATGTTT
TTCGTCTCAGCCAATCCCTGGGTGAGTTTCACCAGTTTTGATTTAAACGTGGCCAATATGGACAACTTCT
TCGCCCCCGTTTTCACCATGGGCAAATATTATACGCAAGGCGACAAGGTGCTGATGCCGCTGGCGATTCA
GGTTCATCATGCCGTCTGTGATGGCTTCCATGTCGGCAGAATGCTTAATGAATTACAACAGTACTGCGAT
GAGTGGCAGGGCGGGGCGTAAAGATCTGGATCCGGCTTACTAAAAGCCAGATAACAGTATGCGTATTTGC
GCGCTGATTTTTGCGGTATAAGAATATATACTGATATGTATACCCGAAGTATGTCAAAAAGAGGTGTGCT
ATGAAGCAGCGTATTACAGTGACAGTTGACAGCGACAGCTATCAGTTGCTCAAGGCATATATGATGTCAA
TATCTCCGGTCTGGTAAGCACAACCATGCAGAATGAAGCCCGTCGTCTGCGTGCCGAACGCTGGAAAGCG
GAAAATCAGGAAGGGATGGCTGAGGTCGCCCGGTTTATTGAAATGAACGGCTCTTTTGCTGACGAGAACA
GGGACTGGTGAAATGCAGTTTAAGGTTTACACCTATAAAAGAGAGAGCCGTTATCGTCTGTTTGTGGATG
TACAGAGTGATATTATTGACACGCCCGGGCGACGGATGGTGATCCCCCTGGCCAGTGCACGTCTGCTGTC
AGATAAAGTCTCCCGTGAACTTTACCCGGTGGTGCATATCGGGGATGAAAGCTGGCGCATGATGACCACC
GATATGGCCAGTGTGCCGGTCTCCGTTATCGGGGAAGAAGTGGCTGATCTCAGCCACCGCGAAAATGACA
TCAAAAACGCCATTAACCTGATGTTCTGGGGAATATAAATGTCAGGCTCCCTTATACACAGCCAGTCTGC
AGGTCGACCATAGTGACTGGATATGTTGTGTTTTACAGTATTATGTAGTCTGTTTTTTATGCAAAATCTA
ATTTAATATATTGATATTTATATCATTTTACGTTTCTCGTTCAGCTTTCTTGTACAAAGTGGTTGATAAC
AGCTTGGATTTGGATTTGGAGTTGCGCTTGGGATTCGCCTCCGCCGGAATGGCTAGTGAAGCTCGAAAAA
CAAAGAAAAAAATCAAAGGGATTCAGCAAGCCACTGCAGGAGTCTCACAAGACACTTCGGAAAATCCTAA
CAAAACAATAGTTCCTGCAGCATTACCACAGCTCACCCCTACCTTGGTGTCACTGCTGGAGGTGATTGAA
CCCGAGGTGTTGTATGCAGGATATGATAGCTCTGTTCCAGATTCAGCATGGAGAATTATGACCACACTCA
ACATGTTAGGTGGGCGTCAAGTGATTGCAGCAGTGAAATGGGCAAAGGCGATACCAGGCTTCAGAAACTT
ACACCTGGATGACCAAATGACCCTGCTACAGTACTCATGGATGTTTCTCATGGCATTTGCCCTGGGTTGG
AGATCATACAGACAATCAAGTGGAAACCTGCTCTGCTTTGCTCCTGATCTGATTATTAATGAGCAGAGAA
TGTCTCTACCCTGCATGTATGACCAATGTAAACACATGCTGTTTGTCTCCTCTGAATTACAAAGATTGCA
GGTATCCTATGAAGAGTATCTCTGTATGAAAACCTTACTGCTTCTCTCCTCAGTTCCTAAGGAAGGTCTG
AAGAGCCAAGAGTTATTTGATGAGATTCGAATGACTTATATCAAAGAGCTAGGAAAAGCCATCGTCAAAA
GGGAAGGGAACTCCAGTCAGAACTGGCAACGGTTTTACCAACTGACAAAACTTCTGGACTCCATGCATGA
GGTGGTTGAGAATCTCCTTACCTACTGCTTCCAGACATTTTTGGATAAGACCATGAGTATTGAATTCCCA
GAGATGTTAGCTGAAATCATCACTAATCAGATACCAAAATATTCAAATGGAAATATCAAGAAGCTGCTGT
TTCATCAAAAATAGAGCTCGAATTTCCCCGATCGTTCAAACATTTGGCAATAAAGTTTCTTAAGATTGAA
TCCTGTTGCCGGTCTTGCGATGATTATCATATAATTTCTGTTGAATTACGTTAAGCATGTAATAATTAAC
ATGTAATGCATGACGTTATTTATGAGATGGGTTTTTATGATTAGAGTCCCGCAATTATACATTTAATACG
CGATAGAAAACAAAATATAGCGCGCAAACTAGGATAAATTATCGCGCGCGGTGTCATCTATGTTACTAGA
TCGGGAATTGGTTCCGGAACCAATTCGTAATCATGGTCATAGCTGTTTCCTGTGTGAAATTGTTATCCGC
TCACAATTCCACACAACATACGAGCCGGAAGCATAAAGTGTAAAGCCTGGGGTGCCTAATGAGTGAGCTA
ACTCACATTAGGCTGAATTAGGCGCGCCTATTTCTGAATTCAACACATTGCGGACGTTTTTAATGTACTG
AATTAACGCCGAATTAATTCGGGGGATCTGGATTTTAGTACTGGATTTTGGTTTTAGGAATTAGAAATTT
TATTGATAGAAGTATTTTACAAATACAAATACATACTAAGGGTTTCTTATATGCTCAACACATGAGCGAA
ACCCTATAGGAACCCTAAATTCCCTTATCTGGGAACTACTCACACATTATTATGGAGAAACTCGAAGTTA
GTATATAGTCCTTCCATCACCCTCTGTGATAATCTCCTTAAAACTTGCTCCCCCAGGAATCATAGGCAGA
ACGTGCTCCTGGTGGGGAACTATCACATCCAGTAAATAAGGACCGGGAGAATCTAGCATAGTTTGAATTG
CTGCTCTTAGTTCATCCTTCTTCACCACACGCGCATTTGGCACCTTGAAACCGTCTGCAACTGTACAGAA
GTCGGGGTAGATCTGCTCCTCGTGATCTGGATCACCTAAGTAAGTATGTGCTCTGTTGGCCTTGTAGAAT
CTATCCTCCAATTGTACGACCATTCCTAGATGTTGGTTGTTTAAGATCATGATCTTCACGGGTAACTTCT
CCACAAAAATTGTAGCCAACTCCTGTACGTTCATCACAAAGCTACCATCGCCATCGATGTCGATCACAGG
AATATCTGGTTGAGTTGCGGCAGCCCCCAAAGCAGAAGGAAGTCCGAATCCCATGGCTCCAAGACCTCCA
GATGTCAACCAACGCCGCGGTTCGTTGTACTTGAACCACTGGGCTGCCCACATTTGATGTTGGCCAACAC
CAGTAGATATGATGGCATTTCCACCAGTGAGTTCGTACAGCGTCTGTATGGCAGATTGAGGAGCAATGGC
ATCCTCGAATACGGGAAACTTCATTGGCCATTTCTGCTTTTGTTCTTCTAGTTCTGCCACCCAGTTGGAG
AAGTCGAAAGTCCTCTTTTGACTCTTCAAGAGGGCATTGATTTCACTTAGCGCAGGTTTCACATCAGCAC
ACATGGACACATGGGGCTGTTTGTTCTTTCCAATTTCAGCAGGGTCAATATCGATATGAACGATGCTGGA
CCTGCTAGCAAAAGTCTCCAGTTTACCAGTCACTCGATCGTCGAAACGCACTCCAAATGCCAACAACAGA
TCTGCTTGGTCCACGGCGTAGTTGGCGTAAACAGTTCCATGCATTCCAAGCATTTTCAAACTTAATGGAT
CAGACTCGGGATACGCTCCCAAACCCATTAAAGTCGATGTGATAGGAATTCCGGTAAGCTCGACAAATTC
CCTCAACTCTTCGCTGGCGTGATTGCAACCTCCTCCAGAATACACTACAGGCTTCTTAGAACTAGAAATG
AGTCTTATAATCTGCTCGATTAACGTTGGTTCCGGTGGCCGAGGCAGTCGTTGTAAGTAGCCCTTCAGTT
GCATTGGCTGAGACCAATCTGGAATAGCCATTTGCTGTTGCACGTCCTTGGGAATATCTACCAAGACTGG
GCCCGGCCTACCTGAAGCTGCCAAAAAGAAAGCCTCCCTGATTACGCGAGGGATGTCATCAATGTTCATA
ACAAGGTAATTGTGCTTGGTGATCGATCTCGTAACCTCCACAATTGGAGTTTCTTGAAAAGCATCGGTAC
CAATCATCCTACTGGATACTTGACCTGTAATGGCCACTAGTGGCACACTGTCCAAGAGGGCATCAGCGAG
CCCGGTAACAAGATTGGTCGCTCCAGGACCGGATGTGGCTATACAAACCCCTACTCGTCCAGACGATTTA
GCATAACCTTCAGCAGCGAAAATCTCCCCCTGCTCGTGGCGACAGAGAATGTTGCGGATGCTGCTGGAAC
GTGTAAGAGCCTGGTGAATCTCCATAGACGCTCCGCCGGGATAAGCGAACACCGTTCTAATCCCTTCTCG
CTCAAGAGCCTCCACCAAAATGTCGGCTCCTTTGCGGGGCTCGTCATCCTTGTAGCGAGACTGAAAGTCG
GACGGGGTTGGTGCAACGAGTGACTTCCCGCTGCTAAGCCGTGGTCCACTCACATCGACTGCAGACTGGA
TCTTCTCGCTAACAGCTTGGGCTTTCACTTCCAGTGAACGCTCAGTCTTCCGAGAGGTGTTGTATGCATG
TCCCCTCAGAGCGGCTCCCGAGAAGAAACCACTCCTCACCTTTAGCTCTTTAGCTCCCTTGCAACAAGAC
CTTGCCGATGGCTGCACCTTCTCCAGGCTCGCTATGCTCAAAGGCACAGCTGCGCATCCACTAATTGACG
CCATGCTCGAGAGAGATAGATTTGTAGAGAGAGACTGGTGATTTCAGCGTGTCCTCTCCAAATGAAATGA
ACTTCCTTATATAGAGGAAGGGTCTTGCGAAGGATAGTGGGATTGTGCGTCATCCCTTACGTCAGTGGAG
ATATCACATCAATCCACTTGCTTTGAAGACGTGGTTGGAACGTCTTCTTTTTCCACGATGCTCCTCGTGG
GTGGGGGTCCATCTTTGGGACCACTGTCGGCAGAGGCATCTTGAACGATAGCCTTTCCTTTATCGCAATT
ATGGCATTTGTAGGTGCCACCTTCCTTTTCTACTGTCCTTTTGATGAAGTGACAGATAGCTGGGCAATGG
AATCCGAGGAGGTTTCCCGATATTACCCTTTGTTGAAAAGTCTCAATAGCCCTTTGGTCTTCTGAGACTG
TATCTTTGATATTCTTGGAGTAGACGAGAGTGTCGTGCTCCACCATGTTCACATCAATCCACTTGCTTTG
AAGACGTGGTTGGAACGTCTTCTTTTTCCACGATGCTCCTCGTGGGTGGGGGTCCATCTTTGGGACCACT
GTCGGCAGAGGCATCTTGAACGATAGCCTTTCCTTTATCGCAATGATGGCATTTGTAGGTGCCACCTTCC
TTTTCTACTGTCCTTTTGATGAAGTGACAGATAGCTGGGCAATGGAATCCGAGGAGGTTTCCCGATATTA
CCCTTTGTTGAAAAGTCTCAATAGCCCTTTGGTCTTCTGAGACTGTATCTTTGATATTCTTGGAGTAGAC
GAGAGTGTCGTGCTCCACCATGTTGGCAAGCTGCTCTAGCCAATACGCAAACCGAATTCAGAAATAAATT
CAGCCTAATTCGGCGTTAATTCAGTACATTAAAAACGTCCGCAATGTGTTATTAAGTTGTCTAAGCGTCA
ATTTGTTTACACCACAATATATCCTGCCACCAGCCAGCCAACAGCTCCCCGACCGGCAGCTCGGCACAAA
ATCACCACTCGATACAGGCAGCCCATCAGTCCGGGACGGCGTCAGCGGGAGAGCCGTTGTAAGGCGGCAG
ACTTTGCTCATGTTACCGATGCTATTCGGAAGAACGGCAACTAAGCTGCCGGGTTTGAAACACGGATGAT
CTCGCGGAGGGTAGCATGTTGATTGTAACGATGACAGAGCGTTGCTGCCTGTGATCAATTCGGGCACGAA
CCCAGTGGACATAAGCCTGTTCGGTTCGTAAGCTGTAATGCAAGTAGCGTATGCGCTCACGCAACTGGTC
CAGAACCTTGACCGAACGCAGCGGTGGTAACGGCGCAGTGGCGGTTTTCATGGCTTGTTATGACTGTTTT
TTTGGGGTACAGTCTATGCCTCGGGCATCCAAGCAGCAAGCGCGTTACGCCGTGGGTCGATGTTTGATGT
TATGGAGCAGCAACGATGTTACGCAGCAGGGCAGTCGCCCTAAAACAAAGTTAAACATCATGGGGGAAGC
GGTGATCGCCGAAGTATCGACTCAACTATCAGAGGTAGTTGGCGTCATCGAGCGCCATCTCGAACCGACG
TTGCTGGCCGTACATTTGTACGGCTCCGCAGTGGATGGCGGCCTGAAGCCACACAGTGATATTGATTTGC
TGGTTACGGTGACCGTAAGGCTTGATGAAACAACGCGGCGAGCTTTGATCAACGACCTTTTGGAAACTTC
GGCTTCCCCTGGAGAGAGCGAGATTCTCCGCGCTGTAGAAGTCACCATTGTTGTGCACGACGACATCATT
CCGTGGCGTTATCCAGCTAAGCGCGAACTGCAATTTGGAGAATGGCAGCGCAATGACATTCTTGCAGGTA
TCTTCGAGCCAGCCACGATCGACATTGATCTGGCTATCTTGCTGACAAAAGCAAGAGAACATAGCGTTGC
CTTGGTAGGTCCAGCGGCGGAGGAACTCTTTGATCCGGTTCCTGAACAGGATCTATTTGAGGCGCTAAAT
GAAACCTTAACGCTATGGAACTCGCCGCCCGACTGGGCTGGCGATGAGCGAAATGTAGTGCTTACGTTGT
CCCGCATTTGGTACAGCGCAGTAACCGGCAAAATCGCGCCGAAGGATGTCGCTGCCGACTGGGCAATGGA
GCGCCTGCCGGCCCAGTATCAGCCCGTCATACTTGAAGCTAGACAGGCTTATCTTGGACAAGAAGAAGAT
CGCTTGGCCTCGCGCGCAGATCAGTTGGAAGAATTTGTCCACTACGTGAAAGGCGAGATCACCAAGGTAG
TCGGCAAATAATGTCTAGCTAGAAATTCGTTCAAGCCGACGCCGCTTCGCGGCGCGGCTTAACTCAAGCG
TTAGATGCACTAAGCACATAATTGCTCACAGCCAAACTATCAGGTCAAGTCTGCTTTTATTATTTTTAAG
CGTGCATAATAAGCCCTACACAAATTGGGAGATATATCATGCATGACCAAAATCCCTTAACGTGAGTTTT
CGTTCCACTGAGCGTCAGACCCCGTAGAAAAGATCAAAGGATCTTCTTGAGATCCTTTTTTTCTGCGCGT
AATCTGCTGCTTGCAAACAAAAAAACCACCGCTACCAGCGGTGGTTTGTTTGCCGGATCAAGAGCTACCA
ACTCTTTTTCCGAAGGTAACTGGCTTCAGCAGAGCGCAGATACCAAATACTGTCCTTCTAGTGTAGCCGT
AGTTAGGCCACCACTTCAAGAACTCTGTAGCACCGCCTACATACCTCGCTCTGCTAATCCTGTTACCAGT
GGCTGCTGCCAGTGGCGATAAGTCGTGTCTTACCGGGTTGGACTCAAGACGATAGTTACCGGATAAGGCG
CAGCGGTCGGGCTGAACGGGGGGTTCGTGCACACAGCCCAGCTTGGAGCGAACGACCTACACCGAACTGA
GATACCTACAGCGTGAGCTATGAGAAAGCGCCACGCTTCCCGAAGGGAGAAAGGCGGACAGGTATCCGGT
AAGCGGCAGGGTCGGAACAGGAGAGCGCACGAGGGAGCTTCCAGGGGGAAACGCCTGGTATCTTTATAGT
CCTGTCGGGTTTCGCCACCTCTGACTTGAGCGTCGATTTTTGTGATGCTCGTCAGGGGGGCGGAGCCTAT
GGAAAAACGCCAGCAACGCGGCCTTTTTACGGTTCCTGGCCTTTTGCTGGCCTTTTGCTCACATGTTCTT
TCCTGCGTTATCCCCTGATTCTGTGGATAACCGTATTACCGCCTTTGAGTGAGCTGATACCGCTCGCCGC
AGCCGAACGACCGAGCGCAGCGAGTCAGTGAGCGAGGAAGCGGAAGAGCGCCTGATGCGGTATTTTCTCC
TTACGCATCTGTGCGGTATTTCACACCGCATATGGTGCACTCTCAGTACAATCTGCTCTGATGCCGCATA
GTTAAGCCAGTATACACTCCGCTATCGCTACGTGACTGGGTCATGGCTGCGCCCCGACACCCGCCAACAC
CCGCTGACGCGCCCTGACGGGCTTGTCTGCTCCCGGCATCCGCTTACAGACAAGCTGTGACCGTCTCCGG
GAGCTGCATGTGTCAGAGGTTTTCACCGTCATCACCGAAACGCGCGAGGCAGGGTGCCTTGATGTGGGCG
CCGGCGGTCGAGTGGCGACGGCGCGGCTTGTCCGCGCCCTGGTAGATTGCCTGGCCGTAGGCCAGCCATT
TTTGAGCGGCCAGCGGCCGCGATAGGCCGACGCGAAGCGGCGGGGCGTAGGGAGCGCAGCGACCGAAGGG
TAGGCGCTTTTTGCAGCTCTTCGGCTGTGCGCTGGCCAGACAGTTATGCACAGGCCAGGCGGGTTTTAAG
AGTTTTAATAAGTTTTAAAGAGTTTTAGGCGGAAAAATCGCCTTTTTTCTCTTTTATATCAGTCACTTAC
ATGTGTGACCGGTTCCCAATGTACGGCTTTGGGTTCCCAATGTACGGGTTCCGGTTCCCAATGTACGGCT
TTGGGTTCCCAATGTACGTGCTATCCACAGGAAAGAGACCTTTTCGACCTTTTTCCCCTGCTAGGGCAAT
TTGCCCTAGCATCTGCTCCGTACATTAGGAACCGGCGGATGCTTCGCCCTCGATCAGGTTGCGGTAGCGC
ATGACTAGGATCGGGCCAGCCTGCCCCGCCTCCTCCTTCAAATCGTACTCCGGCAGGTCATTTGACCCGA
TCAGCTTGCGCACGGTGAAACAGAACTTCTTGAACTCTCCGGCGCTGCCACTGCGTTCGTAGATCGTCTT
GAACAACCATCTGGCTTCTGCCTTGCCTGCGGCGCGGCGTGCCAGGCGGTAGAGAAAACGGCCGATGCCG
GGATCGATCAAAAAGTAATCGGGGTGAACCGTCAGCACGTCCGGGTTCTTGCCTTCTGTGATCTCGCGGT
ACATCCAATCAGCTAGCTCGATCTCGATGTACTCCGGCCGCCCGGTTTCGCTCTTTACGATCTTGTAGCG
GCTAATCAAGGCTTCACCCTCGGATACCGTCACCAGGCGGCCGTTCTTGGCCTTCTTCGTACGCTGCATG
GCAACGTGCGTGGTGTTTAACCGAATGCAGGTTTCTACCAGGTCGTCTTTCTGCTTTCCGCCATCGGCTC
GCCGGCAGAACTTGAGTACGTCCGCAACGTGTGGACGGAACACGCGGCCGGGCTTGTCTCCCTTCCCTTC
CCGGTATCGGTTCATGGATTCGGTTAGATGGGAAACCGCCATCAGTACCAGGTCGTAATCCCACACACTG
GCCATGCCGGCCGGCCCTGCGGAAACCTCTACGTGCCCGTCTGGAAGCTCGTAGCGGATCACCTCGCCAG
CTCGTCGGTCACGCTTCGACAGACGGAAAACGGCCACGTCCATGATGCTGCGACTATCGCGGGTGCCCAC
GTCATAGAGCATCGGAACGAAAAAATCTGGTTGCTCGTCGCCCTTGGGCGGCTTCCTAATCGACGGCGCA
CCGGCTGCCGGCGGTTGCCGGGATTCTTTGCGGATTCGATCAGCGGCCGCTTGCCACGATTCACCGGGGC
GTGCTTCTGCCTCGATGCGTTGCCGCTGGGCGGCCTGCGCGGCCTTCAACTTCTCCACCAGGTCATCACC
CAGCGCCGCGCCGATTTGTACCGGGCCGGATGGTTTGCGACCGCTCACGCCGATTCCTCGGGCTTGGGGG
TTCCAGTGCCATTGCAGGGCCGGCAGACAACCCAGCCGCTTACGCCTGGCCAACCGCCCGTTCCTCCACA
CATGGGGCATTCCACGGCGTCGGTGCCTGGTTGTTCTTGATTTTCCATGCCGCCTCCTTTAGCCGCTAAA
ATTCATCTACTCATTTATTCATTTGCTCATTTACTCTGGTAGCTGCGCGATGTATTCAGATAGCAGCTCG
GTAATGGTCTTGCCTTGGCGTACCGCGTACATCTTCAGCTTGGTGTGATCCTCCGCCGGCAACTGAAAGT
TGACCCGCTTCATGGCTGGCGTGTCTGCCAGGCTGGCCAACGTTGCAGCCTTGCTGCTGCGTGCGCTCGG
ACGGCCGGCACTTAGCGTGTTTGTGCTTTTGCTCATTTTCTCTTTACCTCATTAACTCAAATGAGTTTTG
ATTTAATTTCAGCGGCCAGCGCCTGGACCTCGCGGGCAGCGTCGCCCTCGGGTTCTGATTCAAGAACGGT
TGTGCCGGCGGCGGCAGTGCCTGGGTAGCTCACGCGCTGCGTGATACGGGACTCAAGAATGGGCAGCTCG
TACCCGGCCAGCGCCTCGGCAACCTCACCGCCGATGCGCGTGCCTTTGATCGCCCGCGACACGACAAAGG
CCGCTTGTAGCCTTCCATCCGTGACCTCAATGCGCTGCTTAACCAGCTCCACCAGGTCGGCGGTGGCCCA
TATGTCGTAAGGGCTTGGCTGCACCGGAATCAGCACGAAGTCGGCTGCCTTGATCGCGGACACAGCCAAG
TCCGCCGCCTGGGGCGCTCCGTCGATCACTACGAAGTCGCGCCGGCCGATGGCCTTCACGTCGCGGTCAA
TCGTCGGGCGGTCGATGCCGACAACGGTTAGCGGTTGATCTTCCCGCACGGCCGCCCAATCGCGGGCACT
GCCCTGGGGATCGGAATCGACTAACAGAACATCGGCCCCGGCGAGTTGCAGGGCGCGGGCTAGATGGGTT
GCGATGGTCGTCTTGCCTGACCCGCCTTTCTGGTTAAGTACAGCGATAACCTTCATGCGTTCCCCTTGCG
TATTTGTTTATTTACTCATCGCATCATATACGCAGCGACCGCATGACGCAAGCTGTTTTACTCAAATACA
CATCACCTTTTTAGACGGCGGCGCTCGGTTTCTTCAGCGGCCAAGCTGGCCGGCCAGGCCGCCAGCTTGG
CATCAGACAAACCGGCCAGGATTTCATGCAGCCGCACGGTTGAGACGTGCGCGGGCGGCTCGAACACGTA
CCCGGCCGCGATCATCTCCGCCTCGATCTCTTCGGTAATGAAAAACGGTTCGTCCTGGCCGTCCTGGTGC
GGTTTCATGCTTGTTCCTCTTGGCGTTCATTCTCGGCGGCCGCCAGGGCGTCGGCCTCGGTCAATGCGTC
CTCACGGAAGGCACCGCGCCGCCTGGCCTCGGTGGGCGTCACTTCCTCGCTGCGCTCAAGTGCGCGGTAC
AGGGTCGAGCGATGCACGCCAAGCAGTGCAGCCGCCTCTTTCACGGTGCGGCCTTCCTGGTCGATCAGCT
CGCGGGCGTGCGCGATCTGTGCCGGGGTGAGGGTAGGGCGGGGGCCAAACTTCACGCCTCGGGCCTTGGC
GGCCTCGCGCCCGCTCCGGGTGCGGTCGATGATTAGGGAACGCTCGAACTCGGCAATGCCGGCGAACACG
GTCAACACCATGCGGCCGGCCGGCGTGGTGGTGTCGGCCCACGGCTCTGCCAGGCTACGCAGGCCCGCGC
CGGCCTCCTGGATGCGCTCGGCAATGTCCAGTAGGTCGCGGGTGCTGCGGGCCAGGCGGTCTAGCCTGGT
CACTGTCACAACGTCGCCAGGGCGTAGGTGGTCAAGCATCCTGGCCAGCTCCGGGCGGTCGCGCCTGGTG
CCGGTGATCTTCTCGGAAAACAGCTTGGTGCAGCCGGCCGCGTGCAGTTCGGCCCGTTGGTTGGTCAAGT
CCTGGTCGTCGGTGCTGACGCGGGCATAGCCCAGCAGGCCAGCGGCGGCGCTCTTGTTCATGGCGTAATG
TCTCCGGTTCTAGTCGCAAGTATTCTACTTTATGCGACTAAAACACGCGACAAGAAAACGCCAGGAAAAG
GGCAGGGCGGCAGCCTGTCGCGTAACTTAGGACTTGTGCGACATGTCGTTTTCAGAAGACGGCTGCACTG
AACGTCAGAAGCCGACTGCACTATAGCAGCGGAGGGGTTGGATCAAAGTACTTTGATCCCGAGGGGAACC
CTGTGGTTGGCATGCACATACAAATGGACGAACGGATAAACCT
Features (pLannotate 1.2.2; 28 found; start..end, strand, type, name):
     54..78      -  misc_feature   RB T-DNA repeat: right border repeat from nopaline C58 T-DNA
    144..298     -  CDS            lacZα (fragment): LacZα fragment of β-galactosidase; lacZ fragment
   2057..2181    +  protein_bind   attR1: mutant version of attR; recombination site for the Gateway® LR reaction LR Clonase™
   2218..2248    +  promoter       lac UV5 promoter: E. coli lac promoter with an "up" mutation
   2273..2301    +  promoter       cat promoter (fragment): promoter of the E. coli cat gene encoding chloramphenicol acetyltransferase
   2302..2961    +  CDS            CmR: chloramphenicol acetyltransferase; cat; confers resistance to chloramphenicol
   3140..3298    +  CDS            ccdA (fragment): CCDA_ECO57 - Also known as H, letA. Experimental evidence at protein level: Swiss-Prot protein existence level 1. Antitoxin component of a type II toxin-antitoxin (TA) system which inhibits the post-segregational killing (PSK) of plasmid-free cells, also referred to as a plasmid addiction system. Binds to and blocks the activity of CcdB; will also remove bound CcdB protein from the CcdB-GyrA complex by forming a CcdA-CcdB complex, a process termed rejuvenation. Functions as a transcriptional corepressor for the ccdAB operon, repression also requires CcdB (By similarity). From Escherichia coli
   3303..3605    +  CDS            ccdB: CCDB_ECOLI - Also known as G, letB, letD. Experimental evidence at protein level: Swiss-Prot protein existence level 1. Toxic component of a type II toxin-antitoxin (TA) system, functioning in plasmid maintainence. Responsible for the post- segregational killing (PSK) of plasmid-free cells, also referred to as a plasmid addiction system. Half-life of over 2 hours. Cell killing by CcdB is accompanied by filamentation, defects in chromosome and plasmid segregation, defects in cell division, formation of anucleate cells, decreased DNA synthesis and plasmid loss. Interferes with the activity of DN
   3649..3773    -  protein_bind   attR2: mutant version of attR; recombination site for the Gateway® LR reaction LR Clonase™
   3823..4701    +  CDS            Nr3c1 (fragment): GCR_RAT - Also known as Grl. Experimental evidence at protein level: Swiss-Prot protein existence level 1. [Isoform A]: Has transcriptional activation and repression activity. Mediates glucocorticoid-induced apoptosis. Promotes accurate chromosome segregation during mitosis. May act as a tumor suppressor. May play a negative role in adipogenesis through the regulation of lipolytic and antilipogenic gene expression. From Rattus norvegicus (Rat).
   4720..4972    +  terminator     NOS terminator: nopaline synthase terminator and poly(A) signal
   5028..5050    -  protein_bind   lac operator (fragment): The lac repressor binds to the lac operator to inhibit transcription in E. coli. This inhibition can be relieved by adding lactose or isopropyl-β-D-thiogalactopyranoside (IPTG). lac repressor encoded by lacI
   5054..5084    -  promoter       lac promoter: promoter for the E. coli lac operon
   5099..5120    -  protein_bind   CAP binding site: CAP binding activates transcription in the presence of cAMP. E. coli catabolite activator protein
   5205..5380    -  polyA_signal   CaMV poly(A) signal: cauliflower mosaic virus polyadenylation signal
   5391..7136    -  CDS            ALS SURB (fragment): ILVB2_TOBAC - Experimental evidence at protein level: Swiss-Prot protein existence level 1. From Nicotiana tabacum (Common tobacco).
   7464..8140    -  promoter       CaMV 35S promoter (enhanced): cauliflower mosaic virus 35S promoter with a duplicated enhancer region
   8335..8359    -  misc_feature   LB T-DNA repeat: left border repeat from nopaline C58 T-DNA
   8618..8641    +  promoter       Pc promoter (fragment): intI1 (promoter lies within the coding sequence); class 1 integron promoter
   8817..8873    +  CDS            GmR (fragment): gentamycin acetyltransferase; aacC1; confers resistance to gentamycin
   8884..9671    +  CDS            SmR (fragment): aminoglycoside adenylyltransferase (Murphy, 1985); aadA; confers resistance to spectinomycin and streptomycin
   9917..10505   +  rep_origin     ori: high-copy-number ColE1/pMB1/pBR322/pUC origin of replication
  10691..10831   -  misc_feature   bom: basis of mobility region from pBR322
  10933..10972   -  CDS            rop (fragment): Rop protein, which maintains plasmids at low copy number; rop
  11175..11369   -  rep_origin     pVS1 oriV: origin of replication for the Pseudomonas plasmid pVS1 (Heeb et al., 2000)
  11435..12508   -  CDS            pVS1 RepA: replication protein from the Pseudomonas plasmid pVS1 (Heeb et al., 2000)
  12937..13566   -  CDS            pVS1 StaA: stability protein from the Pseudomonas plasmid pVS1 (Heeb et al., 2000)
  14126..14527   -  CDS            Y4CG_SINFN (fragment): Protein inferred from homology: Swiss-Prot protein existence level 3. From Sinorhizobium fredii (strain NBRC 101917 / NGR234).
