[The description below was written by a language model from this plasmid's Addgene catalogue record and pLannotate feature annotations shown in this document.]
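Description:
pMpGWB321 is an empty Gateway destination binary vector for Agrobacterium-mediated plant transformation. It was built on the pMpGWB300 backbone and designed for the liverwort Marchantia polymorpha, though it can also be used in other plants. The backbone outside the T-DNA carries a ColE1/pMB1-type origin with a bom site for high-copy replication in E. coli. It also carries the pVS1 oriV with its RepA and StaA genes for replication and stable maintenance in Agrobacterium. An aadA gene provides spectinomycin resistance in bacteria. Because the unrecombined Gateway cassette contains the ccdB toxin gene together with a chloramphenicol resistance gene, the empty vector is propagated in the ccdB-tolerant strain DB3.1 under spectinomycin and chloramphenicol selection.

Between the nopaline-type right and left T-DNA borders lie two units. The expression unit consists of the MpEF1alpha promoter, which the catalogue entry records but the feature table does not annotate; it presumably occupies the unannotated stretch upstream of attR1. This promoter is followed by the attR1–CmR–ccdB–attR2 cassette, then a coding sequence for SRDX fused to the glucocorticoid receptor domain (annotated as a rat Nr3c1 fragment), and finally a NOS terminator. An LR reaction replaces the cassette with a gene of interest, producing a C-terminal SRDX-GR fusion. SRDX is a modified EAR-motif repression domain that converts a transcription factor into a strong dominant repressor. GR fusions are generally used to make a protein's nuclear activity dependent on glucocorticoid treatment, which here would allow inducible chimeric-repressor studies. The second unit is the plant selection marker, an acetolactate synthase gene driven by an enhanced CaMV 35S promoter with a CaMV polyadenylation signal, which confers chlorsulfuron resistance.
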