Addgene plasmid #68649: pMpGWB321
Purpose: (Empty Backbone) Gateway binary vector designed for transgenic research with Marchantia polymorpha as well as other plants
Depositing lab: Takayuki Kohchi. Depositing organization: Kyoto University, Graduate School of Biostudies. Publication: Development of Gateway Binary Vector Series with Four Different Selection Markers for the Liverwort Marchantia polymorpha. Ishizaki K, Nishihama R, Ueda M, Inoue K, Ishida S, Nishimura Y, Shikanai T, Kohchi T. PLoS One. 2015 Sep 25;10(9):e0138876. doi: 10.1371/journal.pone.0138876. eCollection 2015. PONE-D-15-25288 PubMed 26406247.
Backbone
  Vector backbone: pMpGWB300
  Backbone manufacturer: Kohchi Lab., Kyoto University
  Backbone size (bp): 10455
  Modifications to backbone: MpEF1alpha promoter and coding sequence for a fusion polypeptide between the modified EAR motif plant-specific repression domain showing strong repression activity (SRDX) and glucocorticoid receptor (GR) are cloned upstream and downstream of the Gateway cassette, respectively.
  Vector type: Plant Expression
  Promoter: MpEF1alpha promoter
  Selectable markers: Chlorsulfuron
  Tag / fusion protein: Modified EAR motif plant-specific repression domain showing strong repression activity (SRDX) and glucocorticoid receptor (GR) (C terminal on insert)
Growth in bacteria
  Bacterial resistance: Chloramphenicol and Spectinomycin, 25 & 50 μg/mL
  Growth temperature: 37°C
  Growth strain: DB3.1
  Copy number: High Copy
Gene/Insert
  Cloning method: Gateway Cloning
Resource information
  A portion of this plasmid was derived from a plasmid made by: The Gateway cassette was provided by Tsuyoshi Nakagawa at Shimane University, Japan.
Terms and licenses: Academic/Nonprofit Terms; Industry Terms: Not Available to Industry
How to cite: pMpGWB321 was a gift from Takayuki Kohchi (Addgene plasmid # 68649 ; http://n2t.net/addgene:68649 ; RRID:Addgene_68649)
