>Addgene plasmid #68649 | pMpGWB321 | addgene partial sequence | sequence record 128406 | ccdB-Fwd 5'-GCATGATGACCACCGATATG-3'
TTTACAGTATTATGTAGTCTGTTTTTTATGCAAAATCTAATTTAATATATTGATATTTATATCATTTTAC
GTTTCTCGTTCAGCTTTCTTGTACAAAGTGGTTGATAACAGCTTGGATTTGGATTTGGAGTTGCGCTTGG
GATTCGCCTCCGCCGGAATGGCTAGTGAAGCTCGAAAAACAAAGAAAAAAATCAAAGGGATTCAGCAAGC
CACTGCAGGAGTCTCACAAGACACTTCGGAAAATCCTAACAAAACAATAGTTCCTGCAGCATTACCACAG
CTCACCCCTACCTTGGTGTC
