>Addgene plasmid #68649 | pMpGWB321 | addgene partial sequence | sequence record 131801 | GW-5 5'-AATCTCGCCGGATCCTAACT-3'
GGGGTGCCTAATGCGGCCCCTCGAGGGGCCGCCATAGTGACTGGATATGTTGTGTTTTACAGTATTATGT
AGTCTGTTTTTTATGCAAAATCTAATTTAATATATTGATATTTATATCATTTTACGTTTCTCGTTCAGCT
TTTTTGTACAAACTTGTTGATAACTCTAGTCAACCTTTCTGCAGGCACATCAATACTGTTGAGGCAACAC
CCATAGAAGCACGGAACCAAGGAGCACCGACGTCCATAGCACACAGCCAACCTCGCTGACCTTCGACTCC
TCTTCAAGTCAAGGATAGACAAATCTATCATGCAGGAAACTTACGAGGCACCTCCGCACCAGAGACCGAA
CTGAACACCTTACCGAGATAACAGGACTGACCAAAGTGGGATGTACTTGGCTAAAACGAACCTAAAAAAT
CACTCGCTCGAGGCCCCAATCGACACCACGTAAAAGCTCCAGTCGGGTTTCAGGTCTAGACAATCACAAT
ATCGAGCAATCGTAACGACGTACAGAGACGAGGGCACAAGG
